Addgene plasmid #214299: pET21b-RhoA/13C-FKBP-MBP
Purpose: Express split-RhoA fragment fused with FKBP and MBP
Depositing lab: Cliff Stains. Depositing organization: University of Virginia. Publication: Standardized Parts for Activation of Small GTPase Signaling in Living Cells. He Y, Faulkner BM, Roberti MA, Bassford DK, Stains C. Angew Chem Int Ed Engl. 2024 Jul 26:e202403499. doi: 10.1002/anie.202403499. PubMed 39058298.
Backbone
  Vector backbone: pET21b-C-MBP
  Backbone manufacturer: Self-built
  Vector type: Bacterial Expression
Growth in bacteria
  Bacterial resistance: Ampicillin, 100 μg/mL
  Growth temperature: 37°C
  Growth strain: NEB Stable
  Copy number: High Copy
Gene/Insert
  Gene/Insert name: Split-RhoA fragment fused with FKBP
  Species: H. sapiens (human)
  Insert size (bp): 912
  Mutation: RhoA-Q63L
  Entrez Gene: RHOA (a.k.a. ARH12, ARHA, EDFAOB, RHO12, RHOH12)
  Promoter: T7
  Tag / fusion protein: Maltose-binding protein (MBP) (C terminal on insert)
  Cloning method: Restriction Enzyme; 5′ cloning site NdeI (not destroyed); 3′ cloning site HindIII (not destroyed)
Terms and licenses: Academic/Nonprofit Terms; Industry Terms: Not Available to Industry
Depositor comments: This vector is built using pET21b(+) as the orginal vector
How to cite: pET21b-RhoA/13C-FKBP-MBP was a gift from Cliff Stains (Addgene plasmid # 214299 ; http://n2t.net/addgene:214299 ; RRID:Addgene_214299)
