[The description below was written by a language model from this plasmid's Addgene catalogue record and pLannotate feature annotations shown in this document.]
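Description:
pET21b-RhoA/13C-FKBP-MBP is a 7.4 kb bacterial expression plasmid built on a lab-modified pET21b(+) derivative (pET21b-C-MBP) that supplies a C-terminal maltose-binding protein fusion. It carries the ColE1/pBR322-type origin with the neighbouring rop gene and bom region typical of pET vectors, an f1 origin for single-stranded DNA production, and a β-lactamase gene for ampicillin selection. The catalogue lists it as high copy, although rop normally moderates copy number. Short tetracycline-resistance fragments annotated around lacI are nonfunctional remnants of the pBR322 ancestry.

The expression cassette is driven by a T7 promoter with an adjacent lac operator and the T7 gene 10 ribosome binding site. With the plasmid-encoded lacI repressor, this makes transcription dependent on T7 RNA polymerase and inducible with IPTG. The open reading frame begins with a fragment of human RhoA carrying the constitutively activating Q63L mutation, followed by an FKBP12 domain; this RhoA–FKBP insert of 912 bp was cloned between NdeI and HindIII. Cytosolic MBP lacking its signal sequence comes next, and a short histidine tag lies just before the T7 terminator. The annotation software matches the FKBP domain to the F36V variant (DmrB), but the catalogue entry calls it only FKBP, so the exact variant should be checked against the sequence.

The stated purpose is to express one half of a split-RhoA system. In such designs, an FKBP-fused fragment is brought together with a complementary fragment through ligand-induced dimerisation, restoring GTPase activity. The record does not describe the partner construct. MBP and the His tag would aid solubility and affinity purification of the recombinant fragment.
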