Features (pLannotate 1.2.2; 21 found; start..end, strand, type, name):
     19..66      -  terminator     T7 terminator: transcription terminator for bacteriophage T7 RNA polymerase
     74..123     -  CDS            SET1 (fragment): solubility-enhancement tag derived from T7 phage gene 10B
    133..150     -  CDS            9xHis (fragment): 9xHis affinity tag
    172..1264    -  CDS            MBP (fragment): maltose binding protein from E. coli; malE (mutated); This version of the gene does not encode a signal sequence, so MBP will remain in the cytosol.
   1291..1611    -  CDS            DmrB: F36V mutant of FK506-binding protein FKBP12 binds synthetic ligands that do not bind wild-type FKBP
   1702..2199    -  CDS            RhoA (Q63L) (fragment): constitutively active mutant of human Rho family small GTPase RhoA
   2210..2232    -  RBS            RBS: efficient ribosome binding site from bacteriophage T7 gene 10 (Olins and Rangwala, 1989)
   2247..2271    -  protein_bind   lac operator: The lac repressor binds to the lac operator to inhibit transcription in E. coli. This inhibition can be relieved by adding lactose or isopropyl-β-D-thiogalactopyranoside (IPTG). lac repressor encoded by lacI
   2272..2290    -  promoter       T7 promoter: promoter for bacteriophage T7 RNA polymerase
   2312..2591    +  CDS            TcR (fragment): tetracycline efflux protein; tet; confers resistance to tetracycline
   2599..2676    +  promoter       lacI promoter: lacI
   2677..3759    +  CDS            lacI: lac repressor; lacI; The lac repressor binds to the lac operator to inhibit transcription in E. coli. This inhibition can be relieved by adding lactose or isopropyl-β-D-thiogalactopyranoside (IPTG).
   3772..3793    +  protein_bind   CAP binding site: CAP binding activates transcription in the presence of cAMP. E. coli catabolite activator protein
   3808..4099    +  CDS            TcR (fragment): tetracycline efflux protein; tet; confers resistance to tetracycline
   4171..4551    -  CDS            YPB1_ECOLX: Protein predicted: Swiss-Prot protein existence level 4. From Escherichia coli.
   4568..4759    +  CDS            rop: Rop protein, which maintains plasmids at low copy number; rop
   4861..5000    +  misc_feature   bom: basis of mobility region from pBR322
   5186..5774    -  rep_origin     ori: high-copy-number ColE1/pMB1/pBR322/pUC origin of replication
   5945..6805    -  CDS            AmpR: β-lactamase; bla; confers resistance to ampicillin, carbenicillin, and related antibiotics
   6806..6910    -  promoter       AmpR promoter: bla
   6963..7391    -  rep_origin     f1 ori (sequence partly withheld): f1 bacteriophage origin of replication; arrow indicates direction of (+) strand synthesis
>Addgene plasmid #214299 | pET21b-RhoA/13C-FKBP-MBP | addgene full sequence | sequence record 422224 | Addgene NGS Result
TATAGTTCCTCCTTTCAGCAAAAAACCCCTCAAGACCCGTTTAGAGGCCCCAAGGGGTTATGCTAGTTAT
TGCTCAGCGGTGGCAGCAGCCAACTCAGCTTCCTTTCGGGCTTTGTTAGCAGCCGGATCTCAGTGGTGGT
GGTGGTGGTGCTCGAGCTACGAGCTGGAATTAGTCTGCGCGTCTTTCAGGGCTTCATCGACAGTCTGACG
ACCGCTGGCGGCGTTGATCACCGCAGTACGCACGGCATACCAGAAAGCGGACATCTGCGGGATGTTCGGC
ATGATTTCACCTTTCTGGGCGTTTTCCATAGTGGCGGCAATACGTGGATCTTTCGCCAACTCTTCCTCGT
AAGACTTCAGCGCTACGGCACCCAGCGGTTTGTCTTTATTAACCGCTTCCAGACCTTCATCAGTCAGCAG
ATAGTTTTCGAGGAACTCTTTTGCCAGCTCTTTGTTCGGACTGGCGGCGTTAATACCTGCGCTCAGCACG
CCAACGAACGGTTTGGATGGTTGACCCTTGAAGGTCGGCAGTACCGTTACACCATAATTCACTTTGCTGG
TGTCGATGTTGGACCATGCCCACGGGCCGTTGATGGTCATCGCTGTTTCGCCTTTATTAAAGGCAGCTTC
TGCGATGGAGTAATCGGTGTCTGCATTCATGTGTTTGTTTTTAATCAGGTCAACCAGGAAGGTCAGACCC
GCTTTCGCGCCAGCGTTATCCACGCCCACGTCTTTAATGTCGTACTTGCCGTTTTCATACTTGAACGCAT
AACCCCCGTCAGCAGCAATCAGCGGCCAGGTGAAGTACGGTTCTTGCAGGTTGAACATCAGCGCGCTCTT
ACCTTTCGCTTTCAGTTCTTTATCCAGCGCCGGGATCTCTTCCCAGGTTTTTGGCGGGTTCGGCAGCAGG
TCTTTGTTATAAATCAGCGATAACGCTTCAACAGCGATCGGGTAAGCAATCAGCTTGCCGTTGTAACGTA
CGGCATCCCAGGTAAACGGATACAGCTTGTCCTGGAACGCTTTGTCCGGGGTGATTTCAGCCAACAGGCC
AGATTGAGCGTAGCCACCAAAGCGGTCGTGTGCCCAGAAGATAATGTCAGGGCCATCGCCAGTTGCCGCA
ACCTGTGGGAATTTCTCTTCCAGTTTATCCGGATGCTCAACGGTGACTTTAATTCCGGTATCTTTCTCGA
ATTTCTTACCGACTTCAGCGAGACCGTTATAGCCTTTATCGCCGTTAATCCAGATTACCAGTTTACCTTC
TTCGCCCTGGAAGTACAGGTTCTCAAGCTTTTCCAGTTTTAGAAGCTCCACATCGAAGACGAGAGTGGCA
TGTGGTGGGATGATGCCTGGGTGCCCAGTGGCACCATAGGCATAATCTGGAGATATAGTCAGTTTGGCTC
TCTGACCCACACTCATCTGGGCAACCCCTTCTTCCCAGCCTCGGATCACCTCCTGCTTGCCTAGCATAAA
CTTAAAGGGCTTGTTTCTGTCCCGGGAGGAATCAAATTTCTTTCCATCTTCAAGCATCCCGGTGTAGTGC
ACCACGCAGGTCTGGCCGCGCTTGGGGAAGGTGCGCCCGTCTCCTGGGGAGATGGTTTCCACCTGCACTC
CGCCCCGGGACGCGTACGAGATCTGACCTCCGCCAGATGAGCCACCTCCCTGCAGGCGCGCCGTGTACAC
GAGCTCCCAATTGGGATCCCCAGCTTGCAGAGCAGCTCTCGTAGCCATTTCAAAAACCTCTCTCACTCCA
TCTTTGGTCTTTGCTGAACACTCCATGTACCCAAAAGCGCCAATCCTGTTTGCCATATCTCTGCCTTCTT
CAGGTTTCACCGGCTCCTGCTTCATCTTGGCTAGCTCCCGCCTTGTGTGCTCATCATTCCGAAGATCCTT
CTTATTCCCAACCAGGATGATGGGCACGTTGGGACAGAAATGCTTGACTTCTGGGGTCCACTTTTCTGGG
ATGTTTTCTAAACTATCAGGGCTGTCGATGGAAAAACACATCAGTATAACATCGGTATCTGGGTAGGAGA
GGGGCCTCAGGCGATCATAATCTTCCAGCCCAGCTGTGTCCCACAAAGCCAACTCTACCTGCTTTCCATC
CACCTCGATATCTGCCACATAGTTCTCAAACACTGTGGGCACATACACCTCTGGGAACTGATCCTTGCTG
AAGACTATGAGCAAGCATGTCTTTCCACACATATGTATATCTCCTTCTTAAAGTTAAACAAAATTATTTC
TAGAGGGGAATTGTTATCCGCTCACAATTCCCCTATAGTGAGTCGTATTAATTTCGCGGGATCGAGATCT
CGATCCTCTACGCCGGACGCATCGTGGCCGGCATCACCGGCGCCACAGGTGCGGTTGCTGGCGCCTATAT
CGCCGACATCACCGATGGGGAAGATCGGGCTCGCCACTTCGGGCTCATGAGCGCTTGTTTCGGCGTGGGT
ATGGTGGCAGGCCCCGTGGCCGGGGGACTGTTGGGCGCCATCTCCTTGCATGCACCATTCCTTGCGGCGG
CGGTGCTCAACGGCCTCAACCTACTACTGGGCTGCTTCCTAATGCAGGAGTCGCATAAGGGAGAGCGTCG
AGATCCCGGACACCATCGAATGGCGCAAAACCTTTCGCGGTATGGCATGATAGCGCCCGGAAGAGAGTCA
ATTCAGGGTGGTGAATGTGAAACCAGTAACGTTATACGATGTCGCAGAGTATGCCGGTGTCTCTTATCAG
ACCGTTTCCCGCGTGGTGAACCAGGCCAGCCACGTTTCTGCGAAAACGCGGGAAAAAGTGGAAGCGGCGA
TGGCGGAGCTGAATTACATTCCCAACCGCGTGGCACAACAACTGGCGGGCAAACAGTCGTTGCTGATTGG
CGTTGCCACCTCCAGTCTGGCCCTGCACGCGCCGTCGCAAATTGTCGCGGCGATTAAATCTCGCGCCGAT
CAACTGGGTGCCAGCGTGGTGGTGTCGATGGTAGAACGAAGCGGCGTCGAAGCCTGTAAAGCGGCGGTGC
ACAATCTTCTCGCGCAACGCGTCAGTGGGCTGATCATTAACTATCCGCTGGATGACCAGGATGCCATTGC
TGTGGAAGCTGCCTGCACTAATGTTCCGGCGTTATTTCTTGATGTCTCTGACCAGACACCCATCAACAGT
ATTATTTTCTCCCATGAAGACGGTACGCGACTGGGCGTGGAGCATCTGGTCGCATTGGGTCACCAGCAAA
TCGCGCTGTTAGCGGGCCCATTAAGTTCTGTCTCGGCGCGTCTGCGTCTGGCTGGCTGGCATAAATATCT
CACTCGCAATCAAATTCAGCCGATAGCGGAACGGGAAGGCGACTGGAGTGCCATGTCCGGTTTTCAACAA
ACCATGCAAATGCTGAATGAGGGCATCGTTCCCACTGCGATGCTGGTTGCCAACGATCAGATGGCGCTGG
GCGCAATGCGCGCCATTACCGAGTCCGGGCTGCGCGTTGGTGCGGATATCTCGGTAGTGGGATACGACGA
TACCGAAGACAGCTCATGTTATATCCCGCCGTTAACCACCATCAAACAGGATTTTCGCCTGCTGGGGCAA
ACCAGCGTGGACCGCTTGCTGCAACTCTCTCAGGGCCAGGCGGTGAAGGGCAATCAGCTGTTGCCCGTCT
CACTGGTGAAAAGAAAAACCACCCTGGCGCCCAATACGCAAACCGCCTCTCCCCGCGCGTTGGCCGATTC
ATTAATGCAGCTGGCACGACAGGTTTCCCGACTGGAAAGCGGGCAGTGAGCGCAACGCAATTAATGTAAG
TTAGCTCACTCATTAGGCACCGGGATCTCGACCGATGCCCTTGAGAGCCTTCAACCCAGTCAGCTCCTTC
CGGTGGGCGCGGGGCATGACTATCGTCGCCGCACTTATGACTGTCTTCTTTATCATGCAACTCGTAGGAC
AGGTGCCGGCAGCGCTCTGGGTCATTTTCGGCGAGGACCGCTTTCGCTGGAGCGCGACGATGATCGGCCT
GTCGCTTGCGGTATTCGGAATCTTGCACGCCCTCGCTCAAGCCTTCGTCACTGGTCCCGCCACCAAACGT
TTCGGCGAGAAGCAGGCCATTATCGCCGGCATGGCGGCCCCACGGGTGCGCATGATCGTGCTCCTGTCGT
TGAGGACCCGGCTAGGCTGGCGGGGTTGCCTTACTGGTTAGCAGAATGAATCACCGATACGCGAGCGAAC
GTGAAGCGACTGCTGCTGCAAAACGTCTGCGACCTGAGCAACAACATGAATGGTCTTCGGTTTCCGTGTT
TCGTAAAGTCTGGAAACGCGGAAGTCAGCGCCCTGCACCATTATGTTCCGGATCTGCATCGCAGGATGCT
GCTGGCTACCCTGTGGAACACCTACATCTGTATTAACGAAGCGCTGGCATTGACCCTGAGTGATTTTTCT
CTGGTCCCGCCGCATCCATACCGCCAGTTGTTTACCCTCACAACGTTCCAGTAACCGGGCATGTTCATCA
TCAGTAACCCGTATCGTGAGCATCCTCTCTCGTTTCATCGGTATCATTACCCCCATGAACAGAAATCCCC
CTTACACGGAGGCATCAGTGACCAAACAGGAAAAAACCGCCCTTAACATGGCCCGCTTTATCAGAAGCCA
GACATTAACGCTTCTGGAGAAACTCAACGAGCTGGACGCGGATGAACAGGCAGACATCTGTGAATCGCTT
CACGACCACGCTGATGAGCTTTACCGCAGCTGCCTCGCGCGTTTCGGTGATGACGGTGAAAACCTCTGAC
ACATGCAGCTCCCGGAGACGGTCACAGCTTGTCTGTAAGCGGATGCCGGGAGCAGACAAGCCCGTCAGGG
CGCGTCAGCGGGTGTTGGCGGGTGTCGGGGCGCAGCCATGACCCAGTCACGTAGCGATAGCGGAGTGTAT
ACTGGCTTAACTATGCGGCATCAGAGCAGATTGTACTGAGAGTGCACCATTGCGGTGTGAAATACCGCAC
AGATGCGTAAGGAGAAAATACCGCATCAGGCGCTCTTCCGCTTCCTCGCTCACTGACTCGCTGCGCTCGG
TCGTTCGGCTGCGGCGAGCGGTATCAGCTCACTCAAAGGCGGTAATACGGTTATCCACAGAATCAGGGGA
TAACGCAGGAAAGAACATGTGAGCAAAAGGCCAGCAAAAGGCCAGGAACCGTAAAAAGGCCGCGTTGCTG
GCGTTTTTCCATAGGCTCCGCCCCCCTGACGAGCATCACAAAAATCGACGCTCAAGTCAGAGGTGGCGAA
ACCCGACAGGACTATAAAGATACCAGGCGTTTCCCCCTGGAAGCTCCCTCGTGCGCTCTCCTGTTCCGAC
CCTGCCGCTTACCGGATACCTGTCCGCCTTTCTCCCTTCGGGAAGCGTGGCGCTTTCTCATAGCTCACGC
TGTAGGTATCTCAGTTCGGTGTAGGTCGTTCGCTCCAAGCTGGGCTGTGTGCACGAACCCCCCGTTCAGC
CCGACCGCTGCGCCTTATCCGGTAACTATCGTCTTGAGTCCAACCCGGTAAGACACGACTTATCGCCACT
GGCAGCAGCCACTGGTAACAGGATTAGCAGAGCGAGGTATGTAGGCGGTGCTACAGAGTTCTTGAAGTGG
TGGCCTAACTACGGCTACACTAGAAGGACAGTATTTGGTATCTGCGCTCTGCTGAAGCCAGTTACCTTCG
GAAAAAGAGTTGGTAGCTCTTGATCCGGCAAACAAACCACCGCTGGTAGCGGTGGTTTTTTTGTTTGCAA
GCAGCAGATTACGCGCAGAAAAAAAGGATCTCAAGAAGATCCTTTGATCTTTTCTACGGGGTCTGACGCT
CAGTGGAACGAAAACTCACGTTAAGGGATTTTGGTCATGAGATTATCAAAAAGGATCTTCACCTAGATCC
TTTTAAATTAAAAATGAAGTTTTAAATCAATCTAAAGTATATATGAGTAAACTTGGTCTGACAGTTACCA
ATGCTTAATCAGTGAGGCACCTATCTCAGCGATCTGTCTATTTCGTTCATCCATAGTTGCCTGACTCCCC
GTCGTGTAGATAACTACGATACGGGAGGGCTTACCATCTGGCCCCAGTGCTGCAATGATACCGCGAGACC
CACGCTCACCGGCTCCAGATTTATCAGCAATAAACCAGCCAGCCGGAAGGGCCGAGCGCAGAAGTGGTCC
TGCAACTTTATCCGCCTCCATCCAGTCTATTAATTGTTGCCGGGAAGCTAGAGTAAGTAGTTCGCCAGTT
AATAGTTTGCGCAACGTTGTTGCCATTGCTGCAGGCATCGTGGTGTCACGCTCGTCGTTTGGTATGGCTT
CATTCAGCTCCGGTTCCCAACGATCAAGGCGAGTTACATGATCCCCCATGTTGTGCAAAAAAGCGGTTAG
CTCCTTCGGTCCTCCGATCGTTGTCAGAAGTAAGTTGGCCGCAGTGTTATCACTCATGGTTATGGCAGCA
CTGCATAATTCTCTTACTGTCATGCCATCCGTAAGATGCTTTTCTGTGACTGGTGAGTACTCAACCAAGT
CATTCTGAGAATAGTGTATGCGGCGACCGAGTTGCTCTTGCCCGGCGTCAATACGGGATAATACCGCGCC
ACATAGCAGAACTTTAAAAGTGCTCATCATTGGAAAACGTTCTTCGGGGCGAAAACTCTCAAGGATCTTA
CCGCTGTTGAGATCCAGTTCGATGTAACCCACTCGTGCACCCAACTGATCTTCAGCATCTTTTACTTTCA
CCAGCGTTTCTGGGTGAGCAAAAACAGGAAGGCAAAATGCCGCAAAAAAGGGAATAAGGGCGACACGGAA
ATGTTGAATACTCATACTCTTCCTTTTTCAATATTATTGAAGCATTTATCAGGGTTATTGTCTCATGAGC
GGATACATATTTGAATGTATTTAGAAAAATAAACAAATAGGGGTTCCGCGCACATTTCCCCGAAAAGTGC
CACCTAAATTGTAAGCGTTAATATTTTGTTAAAATTCGCGTTAAATTTTTGTTAAATCAGCTCATTTTTT
AACCAATAGGCCGAAATCGGCAAAATCCCTTATAAATCAAAAGAATAGACCGAGATAGGGT
[37 nt withheld, positions 7062-7098]
AAAGAACGTGGACTCCAACGTCAAAGG
[49 nt withheld, positions 7126-7174]
T
[91 nt withheld, positions 7176-7266]
G
[124 nt withheld, positions 7268-7391]
CCCATTCGCCAATCCGGA
